>Addgene plasmid #216626 | pOP22-5'UTR-BBa_B0034 | addgene full sequence | sequence record 435251 | Addgene NGS Result
AACACGTCTCGTACTGGACCAAAACGAAAAAAGGCCGCTTTCGCGGCCTCTTTTCTGGAATTTGGTACCG
AGTCGACACCCTACCGTATCGCTGTGGCAGGCACAGGATCTAACCGGTCCTGGACCGGCGTAAGTTGCTG
TACAGCCAAATCTTCCGTACTAATTCTACAGGATTTGTCAACTGCAAACGAATTTCTAGTCGGAACGGAT
CACGTGCACCGGGGTATGCCGTGGTTGAATATCGGCACATGAGGGGCTCGTGGGACACTTCCAGAACTGT
CTGGCGTGCGAAGTCTCTGCTAAATGCAAAACAGTCAGGACTCGTTACAGCTCGTGTATGGGAGCTCCGG
GTAGGCCGATCGTCAATTGCGGCTCGGTACCAAATTTTCGAAAAAAGACGCTGAAAAGCGTCTTTTTTCG
TTTTGGTCCGGAGTAATACGACTCACTATAGTACTAGAGAAAGAGGAGAAATAATCAATGGTTTTCACTT
TAGAAGACTTCGTAGGTGACTGGCGTCAAACAGCAGGTTATAATTTAGACCAAGTTTTAGAACAAGGTGG
TGTATCAAGTTTATTCCAAAATTTAGGTGTTTCTGTTACTCCAATTCAACGTATCGTATTAAGTGGTGAA
AATGGTCTTAAAATTGACATCCATGTTATTATTCCTTATGAAGGTCTTTCAGGTGACCAAATGGGTCAAA
TTGAAAAAATTTTTAAAGTAGTTTATCCTGTAGATGACCATCACTTTAAAGTAATTTTACACTATGGTAC
TTTAGTAATTGATGGCGTTACACCTAATATGATTGACTACTTTGGTCGTCCTTATGAAGGTATTGCTGTT
TTTGATGGTAAAAAAATCACAGTTACAGGTACATTATGGAATGGTAATAAAATTATTGACGAACGTTTAA
TCAATCCTGATGGTTCATTATTATTCCGTGTTACAATTAATGGTGTTACAGGTTGGCGTCTTTGTGAACG
TATCCTTGCTGCTTAAATAATAAATAACGGATTGTGTCCGTAATCACACGTGGTGCGTACGATAACGCAT
AGTGTTTTTCCCTCCACTTAAATCGAAGGGTTGTGTCTTGGATCGCGCGGGTCAAATGTATATGGTTCAT
ATACATCCGCAGGCACGTAATAAAGCGAGGGGTTCGAATCCCCCCGTTACCCCCGGTAGGGGCCCACGCT
TACTGGAGACGAGCTGCGGCCGCGATTATCAAAAAGGATCTTCACCTAGATCCTTTTAAATTAAAAATGA
AGTTTTAAATCAATCTAAAGTATATATGAGTAAACTTGGTCTGACAGTTACCAATGCTTAATCAGTGAGG
CACCTATCTCAGCGATCTGTCTATTTCGTTCATCCATAGTTGCCTGACTCCCCGTCGTGTAGATAACTAC
GATACGGGAGGGCTTACCATCTGGCCCCAGTGCTGCAATGATACCGCGGGACCCACGCTCACCGGCTCCA
GATTTATCAGCAATAAACCAGCCAGCCGGAAGGGCCGAGCGCAGAAGTGGTCCTGCAACTTTATCCGCCT
CCATCCAGTCTATTAATTGTTGCCGGGAAGCTAGAGTAAGTAGTTCGCCAGTTAATAGTTTGCGCAACGT
TGTTGCCATTGCTACAGGCATCGTGGTGTCACGCTCGTCGTTTGGTATGGCTTCATTCAGCTCCGGTTCC
CAACGATCAAGGCGAGTTACATGATCCCCCATGTTGTGCAAAAAAGCGGTTAGCTCCTTCGGTCCTCCGA
TCGTTGTCAGAAGTAAGTTGGCCGCAGTGTTATCACTCATGGTTATGGCAGCACTGCATAATTCTCTTAC
TGTCATGCCATCCGTAAGATGCTTTTCTGTGACTGGTGAGTACTCAACCAAGTCATTCTGAGAATAGTGT
ATGCGGCGACCGAGTTGCTCTTGCCCGGCGTCAATACGGGATAATACCGCGCCACATAGCAGAACTTTAA
AAGTGCTCATCATTGGAAAACGTTCTTCGGGGCGAAAACTCTCAAGGATCTTACCGCTGTTGAGATCCAG
TTCGATGTAACCCACTCGTGCACCCAACTGATCTTCAGCATCTTTTACTTTCACCAGCGTTTCTGGGTGA
GCAAAAACAGGAAGGCAAAATGCCGCAAAAAAGGGAATAAGGGCGACACGGAAATGTTGAATACTCATAC
TCTTCCTTTTTCAATATTATTGAAGCATTTATCAGGGTTATTGTCTCATGAGCGGATACATATTTGAATG
TATTTAGAAAAATAAACAAATAGGGGTTCCGCGCACATTTCCCCGAAAAGTGCCACCTGTCATGACCAAA
ATCCCTTAACGTGAGTTTTCGTTCCACTGAGCGTCAGACCCCGTAGAAAAGATCAAAGGATCTTCTTGAG
ATCCTTTTTTTCTGCGCGTAATCTGCTGCTTGCAAACAAAAAAACCACCGCTACCAGCGGTGGTTTGTTT
GCCGGATCAAGAGCTACCAACTCTTTTTCCGAAGGTAACTGGCTTCAGCAGAGCGCAGATACCAAATACT
GTTCTTCTAGTGTAGCCGTAGTTAGGCCACCACTTCAAGAACTCTGTAGCACCGCCTACATACCTCGCTC
TGCTAATCCTGTTACCAGTGGCTGCTGCCAGTGGCGATAAGTCGTGTCTTACCGGGTTGGACTCAAGACG
ATAGTTACCGGATAAGGCGCAGCGGTCGGGCTGAACGGGGGGTTCGTGCACACAGCCCAGCTTGGAGCGA
ACGACCTACACCGAACTGAGATACCTACAGCGTGAGCTATGAGAAAGCGCCACGCTTCCCGAAGGGAGAA
AGGCGGACAGGTATCCGGTAAGCGGCAGGGTCGGAACAGGAGAGCGCACGAGGGAGCTTCCAGGGGGAAA
CGCCTGGTATCTTTATAGTCCTGTCGGGTTTCGCCACCTCTGACTTGAGCGTCGATTTTTGTGATGCTCG
TCAGGGGGGCGGAGCCTATGGAAAAACGCCAGCAACGCGGCCTTTTTACGGTTCCTGGCCTTTTGCTGGC
CTTTTGCTCACATGTTCTTTCCTGCGTTATCCCCTGATTCTGTGGATAACCGTGCGGCCGC
Features (pLannotate 1.2.2; 8 found; start..end, strand, type, name):
    433..990     +  CDS            LUCI_OPLGR (fragment): Experimental evidence at protein level: Swiss-Prot protein existence level 1. Catalytic subunit of oplophorus-luciferin 2-monooxygenase. Oxidoreductase that converts coelenterazine (the oplophorus luciferin) to coelenteramide under emission of blue light with a maximum at 454 nm. Is also active with bisdeoxycoelenterazine. From Oplophorus gracilirostris (Luminous shrimp).
   1006..1027    +  ncRNA          TMV UPD-PK1: Accession: RF01114 - Pseudoknot of upstream pseudoknot domain (UPD) of the 3'UTR
   1028..1048    +  ncRNA          UPD-PK2: Accession: RF01083 - Pseudoknot of upstream pseudoknot domain (UPD) of the 3'UTR
   1050..1080    +  ncRNA          TMV UPD-PK3: Accession: RF01072 - Pseudoknot of upstream pseudoknot domain (UPD) of the 3'UTR
   1082..1147    +  ncRNA          TLS-PK2: Accession: RF01077 - Pseudoknot of tRNA-like structure
   1308..2168    -  CDS            AmpR: β-lactamase; bla; confers resistance to ampicillin, carbenicillin, and related antibiotics
   2169..2273    -  promoter       AmpR promoter: bla
   2376..2964    +  rep_origin     ori: high-copy-number ColE1/pMB1/pBR322/pUC origin of replication
