[The description below was written by a language model from this plasmid's Addgene catalogue record and pLannotate feature annotations shown in this document.]
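Description:
pOP22-5'UTR-BBa_B0034 is a small synthetic-biology reporter plasmid of about 3.1 kb, assembled by Golden Gate cloning on an AmpR-ColE1 backbone. It is maintained in E. coli at high copy through a ColE1/pUC-type origin of replication and is selected with ampicillin via a β-lactamase gene driven by its native bla promoter. These two elements are the only backbone features detected, so the plasmid serves essentially as a minimal carrier for a single expression cassette rather than as a vector for stable delivery into cells.

The cassette is recorded as T7p-5'B0034-NanoLuc-3'TMV. A T7 promoter drives transcription of an mRNA whose 5' untranslated region contains the widely used synthetic ribosome binding site BBa_B0034, followed by the NanoLuc coding sequence. NanoLuc is an engineered luciferase derived from the catalytic subunit of the deep-sea shrimp Oplophorus gracilirostris luciferase, which the annotation picks up as a fragment match to that protein. Downstream lies a 3' UTR from tobacco mosaic virus, annotated as the three pseudoknots of the upstream pseudoknot domain plus a pseudoknot of the tRNA-like structure; these structured RNA elements are generally associated with transcript stability and translation efficiency. The T7 promoter and the RBS appear in the catalogue fields but were not called by the automated annotation. The sequenced record (3,071 nt) is also slightly shorter than the stated total size.

The plasmid is intended as a luminescent readout for optimizing chloroplast-derived cell-free expression systems. Its name suggests that it tests this particular RBS as a 5' UTR variant.
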