Addgene plasmid #216626: pOP22-5'UTR-BBa_B0034
Purpose: NanoLuc reporter plasmid to optimize chloroplast cell-free systems with RBS BBa_B0034 in 5'UTR
Depositing lab: Henrike Niederholtmeyer. Depositing organization: Technische Universitaet Muenchen (TUM). Publication: Chloroplast Cell-Free Systems from Different Plant Species as a Rapid Prototyping Platform. Bohm CV, Inckemann R, Burgis M, Baumann J, Brinkmann CK, Lipinska KE, Gilles S, Freudigmann J, Seiler VN, Clark LG, Jewett MC, Voll LM, Niederholtmeyer H. ACS Synth Biol. 2024 Aug 16;13(8):2412-2424. doi: 10.1021/acssynbio.4c00117. Epub 2024 Jul 19. PubMed 39028299.
Backbone
  Vector backbone: AmpR-ColE1
  Backbone manufacturer: John Dueber lab
  Total vector size (bp): 3110
  Vector type: Synthetic Biology
Growth in bacteria
  Bacterial resistance: Ampicillin, 100 μg/mL
  Growth temperature: 37°C
  Growth strain: DH5alpha
  Copy number: High Copy
Gene/Insert
  Gene/Insert name: T7p-5'B0034-NanoLuc-3'TMV (alt name: nluc)
  Species: Synthetic; Oplophorus gracilirostris
  Insert size (bp): 519
  Promoter: T7
  Cloning method: Golden Gate
  Sequencing primers: 5′ GCTCACATGTTCTTTCCTGC; 3′ GGTAACTGTCAGACCAAGTTTAC
Terms and licenses: Academic/Nonprofit Terms; Industry Terms: Not Available to Industry
How to cite: pOP22-5'UTR-BBa_B0034 was a gift from Henrike Niederholtmeyer (Addgene plasmid # 216626 ; http://n2t.net/addgene:216626 ; RRID:Addgene_216626)
